>Addgene plasmid #109500 | actc1b-2PH-PLCd-mKate2 | depositor full sequence | sequence record 206437 | Full Sequence
CCACCTAAATTGTAAGCGTTAATATTTTGTTAAAATTCGCGTTAAATTTTTGTTAAATCAGCTCATTTTT
TAACCAATAGGCCGAAATCGGCAAAATCCCTTATAAATCAAAAGAATAGACCGAGATAGGGT
[37 nt withheld, positions 133-169]
AAAGAACGTGGACTCCAACGTCAAAGG
[32 nt withheld, positions 197-228]
GCTGGCTAAGAACTCATCAGCCTCCCCGGTCCATCTACCCACGTACCAATGCACCAATTGGCCACAATGA
CGGCTACTACATGGTGCCATTCCTTCCTCTTTATAGGAATGGAGACTACCTCCTGTCCAACAAGGCTCTT
GGATACGAGTACGCCTACCTGTTGGACCCAGGTCATTGCACAACACCAGAAATGCCCTCTGATCTGCAAA
AGACGTGAATATCTGTTCAGACACCCATATCCACTCTGTTCCACACAGGTCAGAGGTTTGTCCAGGAGTT
CTTGACAGAGGTGTAAAAAGTACTCAAAAATTTTACTCAAGTGAAAGTACAAGTACTTAGGGAAAATTTT
ACTCAATTAAAAGTAAAAGTATCTGGCTAGAATCTTACTTGAGTAAAAGTAAAAAAGTACTCCATTAAAA
TTGTACTTGAGTATTAAGGAAGTAAAAGTAAAAGCAAGAAAGAAAACTAGAGATTCTTGTTTAAGCTTTT
AATCTCAAAAAACATTAAATGAAATGCATACAAGGTTTTATCCTGCTTTAGAACTGTTTGTATTTAATTA
TCAAACTATAAGACAGACAATCTAATGCCAGTACACGCTACTCAAAGTTGTAAAACCTCAGATTTAACTT
CAGTAGAAGCTGATTCTCAAAATTGTTAGTGTCAAGCCTAGCTCTTTTGGGGCTGAAAAGCAATCCTGCA
GTGCTGAAAAGCCTCTCACAGGCAGCCGATGCGGGAAGAGGTGTATTAGTCTTGATAGAGAGGCTGCAAA
TAGCAGGAAACGTGAGCAGAGACTCCCTGGTGTCTGAAACACAGGCCAGATGGGCCCTCGAGCAGGAAAC
AGCTATGACCATGATTACGCCAAGCTATCAACTTTGTATAGAAAAGTTGGCACGCGCAGATTCCGTGTGG
GCCTGGTAATATCTTACCATTTTAAGCTATTTTAAGATTAGGGAAAAAAATTAAATAAAACTACTTTAAA
ATTACTTTCCTTAAAAAGCAACATATTTATTTAGTTTTTGTTTAACTGGCTCAAGATTGTAATATTTTAC
TTTTACATGTTTTTTTTAAGTACCTAAATGTGTTCAAAAGTAAAGTATGTTATTGTTTTTTTTTTTTTAA
TGTTAGCTAAGCTTTAAATTGTAATATATTACTTTTAAAAGTGACTTTTTAAAAATGTAAATAAAAAAGT
AACTATAAATGTGTAATGCATGTTATTTCTGTGGGTTTTTTAATTTTCATCTCAACTGGGCTTACAATTT
TAACATAATAAAAATCAAATCAAATCAAATCAGGCCCTTATTTGTCACATACACTCTTGTATACTGAAAT
AAACTAAATGTTGAGAAAAATTTAAATACACCAAAATAACGCATACCTTTTTTGTAATTACCTAAGTAAA
ACATTTAGTTCCTTTTTTAAGTGACTCAAGATTGTAATCTATTAATTGTAAAAGATAAAACTAGTGATCA
ATCTGACGTGCTTCTATGCAGCCTGTGAGATTAATTGTGATGTTTAATTATTAAACAATTTAAATGGATC
AAACATTTCACATGTGCTTATTGTGTCCAACAAAACCAGCAGAAGCACTTAAAAATATTGCATGACAACA
TGAGTTTTTAATGTAAATTATATATACTTCCTAAACGAAGTTAATCATATTTTCTAAAATAATAATGTCA
TTGAAATATTTAAATAAATGATAANCTTTAGTTGATTCAACATAAAATTGAAAGCAATAAGGACTTTTTT
TTTTTTACAGCGGTGAAGCAAAAGCNTGNAAATAATCATATAAATATAATAAATAAATAAATAAAATAAT
GGTTCTTGGTGCAAATATGAACACTTTAAATAAATATAGAATAAATATGATCAATAAGTCATAACGACGT
GTTTTATGTTGATTATAATTTAAACATGTTTCTAACGCAAGTTTTAAAAACTGTTTTAAAGTATTATTTT
AAGTTATAAGATCAATTTGACTCAACATTTTGTAGTGAAAATATGTTGTGTAAAATTAATATAATATACA
CTATAAAAATGCAAGGTTCCACACAATTCATTCATGTTGTCCCAACACAAATCGATTAAGTTAACAAATA
TATGTGGATTGAACATAAAAAATTAAGTTGTCCCAATGAAATCTCAAGAATTGTGTTGTTTCAGCTCATT
TTAAATAAGTAGTTTTAACAAGTAAAAAATAACATATTTTTGAGTGTGTATATATATATATTTATATATT
ACAAAATATAATAATATAAAATGTAAAAGATATAAACCATGCTACATATATTTAAGAGCTATTTTGCACA
TTACTTTTTTGCAAGCCATTTGAGTGTTTTTTTACAAATATATATTAGCTAAATATACAATATCTTAAAT
ATACAATTAATCAGACATGCAAAAAATGCATTTAACCTACATAAAAATACATGATCAACATATGTTTTAT
GCTGATTACAACTAAATCAAACGTAATGAAATTAATTTATAAAAGCGATTTAAATATGTCAATATTTTAA
GTTAAAATCACTTGAAACCTACTATAAATGAACTTAAATTTAAAAAATCTCCTTTAATTCCAATGCAGCA
CTGTTGTTTTTTCAGCTGAGGACCCCCGGTGCAGATGGTTGGCCCCCGGCCCGCTATTCTAAGGAAGCCT
TTCTTAATTTTAGGGCGGCGCTGCATGCGCTCAGATCAGATTCACGGGTGGAGAGGGTTATTTTCTCTTT
TTTATTTTTTCTTGCCTGCTCATATTTGGGCCTGTGTGAACCCCAGGCTCCGCCTCGGCCCCCAGGAGCC
GCTCTTATTTAAAGGGGATCCTCGCCTTCAGTCTTCGTCCCAGTGGAAGCATCAGTCTTGTGATAACAAC
TTGGTGAGTCCTACAGACCAGCGCTCGACTCTAGGCTTTAAATGCATTGATTTCTCTGGATTAGCTACCG
GGAGAGTTTTAACTTTGCTTATTAGTCTTGTGCTTGAACTGCTAGGTTTAAAGAGGGTTTTCTCTAATGC
ATGCATGAAGCGACAGCTGAAAACCAGAAATAGAGCGTTTGTCCTCCTGTTAAACTCTAGCCTTTCTTTG
GCATTTGTCAGTCCGAGTCTTCAGCTGCCGGCAGGAGATTGGGTTTCAGTAACACTTGCTGAGCACAAAC
TACACGTGCTTCCTTCAGATTTAATTCATTATTAATCATTCTAGATTTAAATGATCTTCTTACTCATTGC
TGATTATTTTAGCCTTGCGGAGCAGATTAAATGAGCACGTGTTTATTAAGATTGATTTAAATATAATTAA
TATTTCACCACTGTAGTTTTAAAATTGCCTTCTAAGTCATGGTTGATTTTTAATAGGTATCGGCTCTAAT
TAGATTACTATTTTGGTTTTTAAATGTTATTTCTATTTCATTTGTAGGCTCGTTTTTAATGTGATTTTAT
TAGATTCTAGTTTTAAAATCATCTTTTAGCCTTACTGAGCAGACTGAATGAACATGTTTCATTAAGATTA
ACTTCATTATAGTTAATTATTTAATCATTCTAGTGGATTATAAATCAGCTCTATTTAAATTGATTGTCGT
GTTTATTTCTATTTGATTTTTGATTATTTTTTAAGGTCGTTTTTATGTGATTTTTCCCCGATTCTAATTT
TAAACTAATTGTTTGATTTTTATATGATTCGACTCTTTTTAAATGAATTGTTTTGCTTTTTTTATTGAGC
ATATATATATATTATACAATTTCAATCAACAATTGTTGTGCTTTTTAAATGTTGTTTCTATTTCATTTCT
AGGGTCGATTTTATTCGATTCTAGTTTTAAAATCGTGATTTCTAACTCCTAACCTTACTGAGCAGACTGA
ATGAACATGTTTCATCAAGATTAACTTCATTATAGTTAATTATTGAATCGGGCTAGTGGTTTATAAATCA
GCTCTATTATAAATTAATTGTCATCATTATTTCTATTTAATTTTTATTATTTTTTTAGGATTATTTTTAA
GGGATTTTTTTCACGTTCTAGTTTTAAACTCAATGCTCATTACTGCTCACCCTTGCTGAGCAGTCTTTCG
TTAAGATTAAATTAATTAATAACCCATTCTAGTTTTAAAACAGTGTCTTAAGGCATAGCTGATATTTTAC
AAGTTTACTATTTAATATATCTCCATTTCTTTTTTTAGGGTCGATTTCATCTGATTTGATTAATTTTTAT
TATCTTCACTAAGCTTTTTGTTCTAGGTTTTATTCTCAGTATTATTACTGTTATATTTGAACTGAATTTC
TCCTCATAGTTTATTCATTTTATTTATTTATTTTTTGTTTATTCGCTATTTTGTATTTTAGTTTTTAATT
AGAAATTTTATTAGAATCGTTTTGAACTAGTTTTTATGCACTCTAACATTAATATTAAATCATAACTATT
ATTTTTATTATAATTTATTTGTGTTTATCTTTTTGTGTAGCTTTCATGTGTTTTTATTTTAGTTTTATTA
TGTTTGCATTGAATTTTTTGGACTAGTTTATATAACGATATACAGAAAAGCCATGACAACAAATGTTTTT
ATAATACCTATTAAGTATAAGCTAATCAGATTTCCACTATTCTGTTCAAAGTTAACATTATTAGCCATTC
TGATGGATCATTTGACATTTGTCATATGTCTTTATGAACACTGCTCTTTCAGATGCCACTTTTAAAGCTG
TTTTTTACAGTAAATGAACGTTTATTATTATGACATTATTTCCTAAGGCCTCTAGAGTACAGCAGGATGT
GGCGTGTGCATTACTGTGTAATTATGCTGACTGTAAATGTGCATTTATAGACTGTCAGCATGTCTGACTG
TGCGCTGTTGTGATTTGTCCTGCACAGACCAAGGCAAGTTTGTACAAAAAAGCAGGCTGCCGCCACCATG
GACTCGGGCCGGGACTTCCTGACCCTGCACGGCCTACAGGATGATGAGGATCTACAGGCGCTGCTGAAGG
GCAGCCAGCTCCTGAAGGTGAAGTCCAGCTCATGGAGGAGAGAGCGCTTCTACAAGTTGCAGGAGGACTG
CAAGACCATCTGGCAGGAGTCCCGCAAGGTCATGCGGACCCCGGAGTCCCAGCTGTTCTCCATCGAGGAC
ATTCAGGAGGTGCGAATGGGGCACCGCACGGAGGGTCTGGAGAAGTTCGCCCGTGATGTGCCCGAGGACC
GCTGCTTCTCCATTGTCTTCAAGGACCAGCGCAATACACTAGACCTCATCGCCCCATCGCCAGCTGATGC
CCAGCACTGGGTGCTGGGGCTGCACAAAATTATCCATCACAGCGGATCTATGGACCAGCGTCAGAAGCTA
CAGCACTGGATTCACTCCTGCTTGCGAAAAGCTGACAAAAACAAGGACAACAAGATAGGCGGCAGCGGCG
GCAGCGGCGGCGATAGCGGTAGAGATTTTCTGACTCTGCATGGACTGCAGGACGACGAGGACCTGCAGGC
CCTGCTGAAGGGCAGCCAGCTGCTGAAGGTGAAGAGCAGCAGCTGGCGCCGCGAGCGCTTCTACAAGCTG
CAGGAGGACTGCAAGACCATCTGGCAGGAGAGCCGCAAGGTGATGCGCACCCCCGAGAGCCAGCTGTTCA
GCATCGAGGACATCCAGGAGGTGCGCATGGGCCACCGCACCGAGGGCCTGGAGAAGTTCGCCCGCGACGT
GCCCGAGGACCGCTGCTTCAGCATCGTGTTCAAGGACCAGCGCAACACCCTGGACCTGATCGCCCCCAGC
CCCGCCGACGCCCAGCACTGGGTGCTGGGCCTGCACAAGATCATTCACCATTCTGGCAGCATGGATGGGT
ACCCAGCTTTCTTGTACAAAGTGGCTGTGAGCGAGCTGATTAAGGAGAACATGCACATGAAGCTGTACAT
GGAGGGCACCGTGAACAACCACCACTTCAAGTGCACATCCGAGGGCGAAGGCAAGCCCTACGAGGGCACC
CAGACCATGAGAATCAAGGCGGTCGAGGGCGGCCCTCTCCCCTTCGCCTTCGACATCCTGGCTACCAGCT
TCATGTACGGCAGCAAAACCTTCATCAACCACACCCAGGGCATCCCCGACTTCTTTAAGCAGTCCTTCCC
CGAGGGCTTCACATGGGAGAGAGTCACCACATACGAAGACGGGGGCGTGCTGACCGCTACCCAGGACACC
AGCCTCCAGGACGGCTGCCTCATCTACAACGTCAAGATCAGAGGGGTGAACTTCCCATCCAACGGCCCTG
TGATGCAGAAGAAAACACTCGGCTGGGAGGCCTCCACCGAGACCCTGTACCCCGCTGACGGCGGCCTGGA
AGGCAGAGCCGACATGGCCCTGAAGCTCGTGGGCGGGGGCCACCTGATCTGCAACTTGAAGACCACATAC
AGATCCAAGAAACCCGCTAAGAACCTCAAGATGCCCGGCGTCTACTATGTGGACAGAAGACTGGAAAGAA
TCAAGGAGGCCGACAAAGAGACCTACGTCGAGCAGCACGAGGTGGCTGTGGCCAGATACTGCGACCTCCC
TAGCAAACTGGGGCACAGATGAGCGGCCGCGACTCTAGATCATAATCAGCCATACCACATTTGTAGAGGT
TTTACTTGCTTTAAAAAACCTCCCACACCTCCCCCTGAACCTGAAACATAAAATGAATGCAATTGTTGTT
GTTAACTTGTTTATTGCAGCTTATAATGGTTACAAATAAAGCAATAGCATCACAAATTTCACAAATAAAG
CATTTTTTTCACTGCCAACTTTATTATACATAGTTGATAATTCACTGGCCGTCGTTTTACGGTACCATCG
ATGATGATCCAGACATGATAAGATACATTGATGAGTTTGGACAAACCACAACTAGAATGCAGTGAAAAAA
ATGCTTTATTTGTGAAATTTGTGATGCTATTGCTTTATTTGTAACCATTATAAGCTGCAATAAACAAGTT
AACAACAACAATTGCATTCATTTTATGTTTCAGGTTCAGGGGGAGGTGTGGGAGGTTTTTTAAAGCAAGT
AAAACCTCTACAAATGTGGTATGGCTGATTATGATCCTCTAGATCAGATCTGCGAAGATACGGCCACGGG
TGCTCTTGATCCTGTGGCTGATTTTGGACTGTGCTGCTCGCAGCTGCTGATGAATCACATACTTCCTCCA
TTTTCTTCCACTGATTGACTGTTATAATTTCCCTAATTTCCAGGTCAAGGTGCTGTGCATTGTGGTAATA
GATGTGACATGACGTCACTTCCAAAGGACCAATGAACATGTCTGACCAATTTCATATAATGTGAAAACGA
TTTTCATAGGCAGAATAAATAACATTTAAATTAAACTGGGCATCAGCGCAATTCAATTGGTTTGGTAATA
GCAAGGGAAAATAGAATGAAGTGATCTCCAAAAAATAAGTACTTTTTGACTGTAAATAAAATTGTAAGGA
GTAAAAAGTACTTTTTTTTCTAAAAAAATGTAATTAAGTAAAAGTAAAAGTATTGATTTTTAATTGTACT
CAAGTAAAGTAAAAATCCCCAAAAATAATACTTAAGTACAGTAATCAAGTAAAATTACTCAAGTACTTTA
CACCTCTGGTTCTTGACCCCCTACCTTCAGCAAGCCCAGCAGATCCACTAGTTCTAGAGCGGCCGCCACC
GCGGTGGAGCTCCAGCTTTTGTTCCCTTTAGTGAGGGTTAATTGCGCGCTTGGCGTAATCATGGTCATAG
CTGTTTCCTGTGTGAAATTGTTATCCGCTCACAATTCCACACAACATACGAGCCGGAAGCATAAAGTGTA
AAGCCTGGGGTGCCTAATGAGTGAGCTAACTCACATTAATTGCGTTGCGCTCACTGCCCGCTTTCCAGTC
GGGAAACCTGTCGTGCCAGCTGCATTAATGAATCGGCCAACGCGCGGGGAGAGGCGGTTTGCGTATTGGG
CGCTCTTCCGCTTCCTCGCTCACTGACTCGCTGCGCTCGGTCGTTCGGCTGCGGCGAGCGGTATCAGCTC
ACTCAAAGGCGGTAATACGGTTATCCACAGAATCAGGGGATAACGCAGGAAAGAACATGTGAGCAAAAGG
CCAGCAAAAGGCCAGGAACCGTAAAAAGGCCGCGTTGCTGGCGTTTTTCCATAGGCTCCGCCCCCCTGAC
GAGCATCACAAAAATCGACGCTCAAGTCAGAGGTGGCGAAACCCGACAGGACTATAAAGATACCAGGCGT
TTCCCCCTGGAAGCTCCCTCGTGCGCTCTCCTGTTCCGACCCTGCCGCTTACCGGATACCTGTCCGCCTT
TCTCCCTTCGGGAAGCGTGGCGCTTTCTCATAGCTCACGCTGTAGGTATCTCAGTTCGGTGTAGGTCGTT
CGCTCCAAGCTGGGCTGTGTGCACGAACCCCCCGTTCAGCCCGACCGCTGCGCCTTATCCGGTAACTATC
GTCTTGAGTCCAACCCGGTAAGACACGACTTATCGCCACTGGCAGCAGCCACTGGTAACAGGATTAGCAG
AGCGAGGTATGTAGGCGGTGCTACAGAGTTCTTGAAGTGGTGGCCTAACTACGGCTACACTAGAAGGACA
GTATTTGGTATCTGCGCTCTGCTGAAGCCAGTTACCTTCGGAAAAAGAGTTGGTAGCTCTTGATCCGGCA
AACAAACCACCGCTGGTAGCGGTGGTTTTTTTGTTTGCAAGCAGCAGATTACGCGCAGAAAAAAAGGATC
TCAAGAAGATCCTTTGATCTTTTCTACGGGGTCTGACGCTCAGTGGAACGAAAACTCACGTTAAGGGATT
TTGGTCATGAGATTATCAAAAAGGATCTTCACCTAGATCCTTTTAAATTAAAAATGAAGTTTTAAATCAA
TCTAAAGTATATATGAGTAAACTTGGTCTGACAGTTACCAATGCTTAATCAGTGAGGCACCTATCTCAGC
GATCTGTCTATTTCGTTCATCCATAGTTGCCTGACTCCCCGTCGTGTAGATAACTACGATACGGGAGGGC
TTACCATCTGGCCCCAGTGCTGCAATGATACCGCGAGACCCACGCTCACCGGCTCCAGATTTATCAGCAA
TAAACCAGCCAGCCGGAAGGGCCGAGCGCAGAAGTGGTCCTGCAACTTTATCCGCCTCCATCCAGTCTAT
TAATTGTTGCCGGGAAGCTAGAGTAAGTAGTTCGCCAGTTAATAGTTTGCGCAACGTTGTTGCCATTGCT
ACAGGCATCGTGGTGTCACGCTCGTCGTTTGGTATGGCTTCATTCAGCTCCGGTTCCCAACGATCAAGGC
GAGTTACATGATCCCCCATGTTGTGCAAAAAAGCGGTTAGCTCCTTCGGTCCTCCGATCGTTGTCAGAAG
TAAGTTGGCCGCAGTGTTATCACTCATGGTTATGGCAGCACTGCATAATTCTCTTACTGTCATGCCATCC
GTAAGATGCTTTTCTGTGACTGGTGAGTACTCAACCAAGTCATTCTGAGAATAGTGTATGCGGCGACCGA
GTTGCTCTTGCCCGGCGTCAATACGGGATAATACCGCGCCACATAGCAGAACTTTAAAAGTGCTCATCAT
TGGAAAACGTTCTTCGGGGCGAAAACTCTCAAGGATCTTACCGCTGTTGAGATCCAGTTCGATGTAACCC
ACTCGTGCACCCAACTGATCTTCAGCATCTTTTACTTTCACCAGCGTTTCTGGGTGAGCAAAAACAGGAA
GGCAAAATGCCGCAAAAAAGGGAATAAGGGCGACACGGAAATGTTGAATACTCATACTCTTCCTTTTTCA
ATATTATTGAAGCATTTATCAGGGTTATTGTCTCATGAGCGGATACATATTTGAATGTATTTAGAAAAAT
AAACAAATAGGGGTTCCGCGCACATTTCCCCGAAAAGTG
Features (pLannotate 1.2.2; 24 found; start..end, strand, type, name):
      7..228     -  rep_origin     M13 ori (fragment) (sequence partly withheld): M13 bacteriophage origin of replication; arrow indicates direction of (+) strand synthesis
    228..515     +  CDS            tyr (fragment) (sequence partly withheld): TYRO_ORYLA - Also known as tyro. Experimental evidence at transcript level: Swiss-Prot protein existence level 2. This is a copper-containing oxidase that functions in the formation of pigments such as melanins and other polyphenolic compounds. From Oryzias latipes (Japanese rice fish) (Japanese killifish).
   1097..1117    +  protein_bind   attB4: mutant version of attB; core recombination site for the Gateway® BP reaction BP Clonase™
   2025..2041    -  promoter       copia promoter (fragment): strong promoter from the Drosophila transposable element copia (Sinclair et al., 1986)
   5093..5113    +  protein_bind   attB1: mutant version of attB; core recombination site for the Gateway® BP reaction BP Clonase™
   5126..5605    +  CDS            PLCD1 (fragment): PLCD1_HUMAN - Experimental evidence at protein level: Swiss-Prot protein existence level 1. The production of the second messenger molecules diacylglycerol (DAG) and inositol 1,4,5-trisphosphate (IP3) is mediated by activated phosphatidylinositol-specific phospholipase C enzymes (PubMed:9188725). Essential for trophoblast and placental development (By similarity). Binds phosphatidylinositol 4,5-bisphosphate (PubMed:7890667, PubMed:9188725). From Homo sapiens (Human).
   5630..6034    +  CDS            PLCD1 (fragment): PLCD1_HUMAN - Experimental evidence at protein level: Swiss-Prot protein existence level 1. The production of the second messenger molecules diacylglycerol (DAG) and inositol 1,4,5-trisphosphate (IP3) is mediated by activated phosphatidylinositol-specific phospholipase C enzymes (PubMed:9188725). Essential for trophoblast and placental development (By similarity). Binds phosphatidylinositol 4,5-bisphosphate (PubMed:7890667, PubMed:9188725). From Homo sapiens (Human).
   6042..6062    -  protein_bind   attB2: mutant version of attB; core recombination site for the Gateway® BP reaction BP Clonase™
   6065..6760    +  CDS            mKate2: monomeric far-red fluorescent protein (Shcherbo et al., 2009) mammalian codon-optimized
   6776..6859    +  CDS            large T antigen (fragment): large T antigen from SV40 (simian virus 40)
   6882..6963    +  polyA_signal   SV40 poly(A) signal: SV40 polyadenylation signal
   6964..6984    -  protein_bind   attB3: mutant version of attB; core recombination site for the Gateway® BP reaction BP Clonase™
   6988..7008    +  CDS            lacZα (fragment): LacZα fragment of β-galactosidase; lacZ fragment
   7024..7158    -  polyA_signal   SV40 poly(A) signal: SV40 polyadenylation signal
   7181..7264    -  CDS            large T antigen (fragment): large T antigen from SV40 (simian virus 40)
   7830..7870    -  misc_feature   MCS (fragment): pBluescript multiple cloning site
   7883..7901    -  promoter       T3 promoter: promoter for bacteriophage T3 RNA polymerase
   7946..7962    -  protein_bind   lac operator: The lac repressor binds to the lac operator to inhibit transcription in E. coli. This inhibition can be relieved by adding lactose or isopropyl-β-D-thiogalactopyranoside (IPTG). lac repressor encoded by lacI
   7970..8000    -  promoter       lac promoter: promoter for the E. coli lac operon
   8015..8036    -  protein_bind   CAP binding site: CAP binding activates transcription in the presence of cAMP. E. coli catabolite activator protein
   8049..8141    -  CDS            lacI (fragment): lac repressor; lacI; The lac repressor binds to the lac operator to inhibit transcription in E. coli. This inhibition can be relieved by adding lactose or isopropyl-β-D-thiogalactopyranoside (IPTG).
   8324..8912    -  rep_origin     ori: high-copy-number ColE1/pMB1/pBR322/pUC origin of replication
   9083..9943    -  CDS            AmpR: β-lactamase; bla; confers resistance to ampicillin, carbenicillin, and related antibiotics
   9944..10048   -  promoter       AmpR promoter: bla
