>Addgene plasmid #109500 | actc1b-2PH-PLCd-mKate2 | addgene full sequence | sequence record 219972 | Addgene NGS Result
GCAAGTTTGTACAAAAAAGCAGGCTGCCGCCACCATGGACTCGGGCCGGGACTTCCTGACCCTGCACGGC
CTACAGGATGATGAGGATCTACAGGCGCTGCTGAAGGGCAGCCAGCTCCTGAAGGTGAAGTCCAGCTCAT
GGAGGAGAGAGCGCTTCTACAAGTTGCAGGAGGACTGCAAGACCATCTGGCAGGAGTCCCGCAAGGTCAT
GCGGACCCCGGAGTCCCAGCTGTTCTCCATCGAGGACATTCAGGAGGTGCGAATGGGGCACCGCACGGAG
GGTCTGGAGAAGTTCGCCCGTGATGTGCCCGAGGACCGCTGCTTCTCCATTGTCTTCAAGGACCAGCGCA
ATACACTAGACCTCATCGCCCCATCGCCAGCTGATGCCCAGCACTGGGTGCTGGGGCTGCACAAAATTAT
CCATCACAGCGGATCTATGGACCAGCGTCAGAAGCTACAGCACTGGATTCACTCCTGCTTGCGAAAAGCT
GACAAAAACAAGGACAACAAGATAGGCGGCAGCGGCGGCAGCGGCGGCGATAGCGGTAGAGATTTTCTGA
CTCTGCATGGACTGCAGGACGACGAGGACCTGCAGGCCCTGCTGAAGGGCAGCCAGCTGCTGAAGGTGAA
GAGCAGCAGCTGGCGCCGCGAGCGCTTCTACAAGCTGCAGGAGGACTGCAAGACCATCTGGCAGGAGAGC
CGCAAGGTGATGCGCACCCCCGAGAGCCAGCTGTTCAGCATCGAGGACATCCAGGAGGTGCGCATGGGCC
ACCGCACCGAGGGCCTGGAGAAGTTCGCCCGCGACGTGCCCGAGGACCGCTGCTTCAGCATCGTGTTCAA
GGACCAGCGCAACACCCTGGACCTGATCGCCCCCAGCCCCGCCGACGCCCAGCACTGGGTGCTGGGCCTG
CACAAGATCATTCACCATTCTGGCAGCATGGATGGGTACCCAGCTTTCTTGTACAAAGTGGCTGTGAGCG
AGCTGATTAAGGAGAACATGCACATGAAGCTGTACATGGAGGGCACCGTGAACAACCACCACTTCAAGTG
CACATCCGAGGGCGAAGGCAAGCCCTACGAGGGCACCCAGACCATGAGAATCAAGGCGGTCGAGGGCGGC
CCTCTCCCCTTCGCCTTCGACATCCTGGCTACCAGCTTCATGTACGGCAGCAAAACCTTCATCAACCACA
CCCAGGGCATCCCCGACTTCTTTAAGCAGTCCTTCCCCGAGGGCTTCACATGGGAGAGAGTCACCACATA
CGAAGACGGGGGCGTGCTGACCGCTACCCAGGACACCAGCCTCCAGGACGGCTGCCTCATCTACAACGTC
AAGATCAGAGGGGTGAACTTCCCATCCAACGGCCCTGTGATGCAGAAGAAAACACTCGGCTGGGAGGCCT
CCACCGAGACCCTGTACCCCGCTGACGGCGGCCTGGAAGGCAGAGCCGACATGGCCCTGAAGCTCGTGGG
CGGGGGCCACCTGATCTGCAACTTGAAGACCACATACAGATCCAAGAAACCCGCTAAGAACCTCAAGATG
CCCGGCGTCTACTATGTGGACAGAAGACTGGAAAGAATCAAGGAGGCCGACAAAGAGACCTACGTCGAGC
AGCACGAGGTGGCTGTGGCCAGATACTGCGACCTCCCTAGCAAACTGGGGCACAGATGAGCGGCCGCGAC
TCTAGATCATAATCAGCCATACCACATTTGTAGAGGTTTTACTTGCTTTAAAAAACCTCCCACACCTCCC
CCTGAACCTGAAACATAAAATGAATGCAATTGTTGTTGTTAACTTGTTTATTGCAGCTTATAATGGTTAC
AAATAAAGCAATAGCATCACAAATTTCACAAATAAAGCATTTTTTTCACTGCCAACTTTATTATACATAG
TTGATAATTCACTGGCCGTCGTTTTACGGTACCATCGATGATGATCCAGACATGATAAGATACATTGATG
AGTTTGGACAAACCACAACTAGAATGCAGTGAAAAAAATGCTTTATTTGTGAAATTTGTGATGCTATTGC
TTTATTTGTAACCATTATAAGCTGCAATAAACAAGTTAACAACAACAATTGCATTCATTTTATGTTTCAG
GTTCAGGGGGAGGTGTGGGAGGTTTTTTAAAGCAAGTAAAACCTCTACAAATGTGGTATGGCTGATTATG
ATCCTCTAGATCAGATCTGCGAAGATACGGCCACGGGTGCTCTTGATCCTGTGGCTGATTTTGGACTGTG
CTGCTCGCAGCTGCTGATGAATCACATACTTCCTCCATTTTCTTCCACTGATTGACTGTTATAATTTCCC
TAATTTCCAGGTCAAGGTGCTGTGCATTGTGGTAATAGATGTGACATGACGTCACTTCCAAAGGACCAAT
GAACATGTCTGACCAATTTCATATAATGTGAAAACGATTTTCATAGGCAGAATAAATAACATTTAAATTA
AACTGGGCATCAGCGCAATTCAATTGGTTTGGTAATAGCAAGGGAAAATAGAATGAAGTGATCTCCAAAA
AATAAGTACTTTTTGACTGTAAATAAAATTGTAAGGAGTAAAAAGTACTTTTTTTTCTAAAAAAATGTAA
TTAAGTAAAAGTAAAAGTATTGATTTTTAATTGTACTCAAGTAAAGTAAAAATCCCCAAAAATAATACTT
AAGTACAGTAATCAAGTAAAATTACTCAAGTACTTTACACCTCTGGTTCTTGACCCCCTACCTTCAGCAA
GCCCAGCAGATCCACTAGTTCTAGAGCGGCCGCCACCGCGGTGGAGCTCCAGCTTTTGTTCCCTTTAGTG
AGGGTTAATTGCGCGCTTGGCGTAATCATGGTCATAGCTGTTTCCTGTGTGAAATTGTTATCCGCTCACA
ATTCCACACAACATACGAGCCGGAAGCATAAAGTGTAAAGCCTGGGGTGCCTAATGAGTGAGCTAACTCA
CATTAATTGCGTTGCGCTCACTGCCCGCTTTCCAGTCGGGAAACCTGTCGTGCCAGCTGCATTAATGAAT
CGGCCAACGCGCGGGGAGAGGCGGTTTGCGTATTGGGCGCTCTTCCGCTTCCTCGCTCACTGACTCGCTG
CGCTCGGTCGTTCGGCTGCGGCGAGCGGTATCAGCTCACTCAAAGGCGGTAATACGGTTATCCACAGAAT
CAGGGGATAACGCAGGAAAGAACATGTGAGCAAAAGGCCAGCAAAAGGCCAGGAACCGTAAAAAGGCCGC
GTTGCTGGCGTTTTTCCATAGGCTCCGCCCCCCTGACGAGCATCACAAAAATCGACGCTCAAGTCAGAGG
TGGCGAAACCCGACAGGACTATAAAGATACCAGGCGTTTCCCCCTGGAAGCTCCCTCGTGCGCTCTCCTG
TTCCGACCCTGCCGCTTACCGGATACCTGTCCGCCTTTCTCCCTTCGGGAAGCGTGGCGCTTTCTCATAG
CTCACGCTGTAGGTATCTCAGTTCGGTGTAGGTCGTTCGCTCCAAGCTGGGCTGTGTGCACGAACCCCCC
GTTCAGCCCGACCGCTGCGCCTTATCCGGTAACTATCGTCTTGAGTCCAACCCGGTAAGACACGACTTAT
CGCCACTGGCAGCAGCCACTGGTAACAGGATTAGCAGAGCGAGGTATGTAGGCGGTGCTACAGAGTTCTT
GAAGTGGTGGCCTAACTACGGCTACACTAGAAGAACAGTATTTGGTATCTGCGCTCTGCTGAAGCCAGTT
ACCTTCGGAAAAAGAGTTGGTAGCTCTTGATCCGGCAAACAAACCACCGCTGGTAGCGGTGGTTTTTTTG
TTTGCAAGCAGCAGATTACGCGCAGAAAAAAAGGATCTCAAGAAGATCCTTTGATCTTTTCTACGGGGTC
TGACGCTCAGTGGAACGAAAACTCACGTTAAGGCATTTTGGTCATGAGATTATCAAAAAGGATCTTCACC
TAGATCCTTTTAAATTAAAAATGAAGTTTTAAATCAATCTAAAGTATATATGAGTAAACTTGGTCTGACA
GTTACCAATGCTTAATCAGTGAGGCACCTATCTCAGCGATCTGTCTATTTCGTTCATCCATAGTTGCCTG
ACTCCCCGTCGTGTAGATAACTACGATACGGGAGGGCTTACCATCTGGCCCCAGTGCTGCAATGATACCG
CGAGACCCACGCTCACCGGCTCCAGATTTATCAGCAATAAACCAGCCAGCCGGAAGGGCCGAGCGCAGAA
GTGGTCCTGCAACTTTATCCGCCTCCATCCAGTCTATTAATTGTTGCCGGGAAGCTAGAGTAAGTAGTTC
GCCAGTTAATAGTTTGCGCAACGTTGTTGCCATTGCTACAGGCATCGTGGTGTCACGCTCGTCGTTTGGT
ATGGCTTCATTCAGCTCCGGTTCCCAACGATCAAGGCGAGTTACATGATCCCCCATGTTGTGCAAAAAAG
CGGTTAGCTCCTTCGGTCCTCCGATCGTTGTCAGAAGTAAGTTGGCCGCAGTGTTATCACTCATGGTTAT
GGCAGCACTGCATAATTCTCTTACTGTCATGCCATCCGTAAGATGCTTTTCTGTGACTGGTGAGTACTCA
ACCAAGTCATTCTGAGAATAGTGTATGCGGCGACCGAGTTGCTCTTGCCCGGCGTCAATACGGGATAATA
CCGCGCCACATAGCAGAACTTTAAAAGTGCTCATCATTGGAAAACGTTCTTCGGGGCGAAAACTCTCAAG
GATCTTACCGCTGTTGAGATCCAGTTCGATGTAACCCACTCGTGCACCCAACTGATCTTCAGCATCTTTT
ACTTTCACCAGCGTTTCTGGGTGAGCAAAAACAGGAAGGCAAAATGCCGCAAAAAAGGGAATAAGGGCGA
CACGGAAATGTTGAATACTCATACTCTTCCTTTTTCAATATTATTGAAGCATTTATCAGGGTTATTGTCT
CATGAGCGGATACATATTTGAATGTATTTAGAAAAATAAACAAATAGGGGTTCCGCGCACATTTCCCCGA
AAAGTGCCACCTAAATTGTAAGCGTTAATATTTTGTTAAAATTCGCGTTAAATTTTTGTTAAATCAGCTC
ATTTTTTAACCAATAGGCCGAAATCGGCAAAATCCCTTATAAATCAAAAGAATAGACCGAGATAGGGT
[37 nt withheld, positions 5109-5145]
AAAGAACGTGGACTCCAACGTCAAAGG
[32 nt withheld, positions 5173-5204]
GCTGGCTAAGAACTCATCAGCCTCCCCGGTCCATCTACCCACGTACCAATGCACCAATTGGCCACAATGA
CGGCTACTACATGGTGCCATTCCTTCCTCTTTATAGGAATGGAGACTACCTCCTGTCCAACAATGCTCTT
GGATACGAGTACGCCTACCTGTTGGACCCAGGTCATTGCACAACACCAGAAATGCCCTCTGATCTGCAAA
AGACGTGAATATCTGTTCAGACACCCATATCCACTCTGTTCCACACAGGTCAGAGGTTTGTCCAGGAGTT
CTTGACAGAGGTGTAAAAAGTACTCAAAAATTTTACTCAAGTGAAAGTACAAGTACTTAGGGAAAATTTT
ACTCAATTAAAAGTAAAAGTATCTGGCTAGAATCTTACTTGAGTAAAAGTAAAAAAGTACTCCATTAAAA
TTGTACTTGAGTATTAAGGAAGTAAAAGTAAAAGCAAGAAAGAAAACTAGAGATTCTTGTTTAAGCTTTT
AATCTCAAAAAACATTAAATGAAATGCATACAAGGTTTTATCCTGCTTTAGAACTGTTTGTATTTAATTA
TCAAACTATAAGACAGACAATCTAATGCCAGTACACGCTACTCAAAGTTGTAAAACCTCAGATTTAACTT
CAGTAGAAGCTGATTCTCAAAATTGTTAGTGTCAAGCCTAGCTCTTTTGGGGCTGAAAAGCAATCCTGCA
GTGCTGAAAAGCCTCTCACAGGCAGCCGATGCGGGAAGAGGTGTATTAGTCTTGATAGAGAGGCTGCAAA
TAGCAGGAAACGTGAGCAGAGACTCCCTGGTGTCTGAAACACAGGCCAGATGGGCCCTCGAGCAGGAAAC
AGCTATGACCATGATTACGCCAAGCTATCAACTTTGTATAGAAAAGTTGGCACGCGCAGATTCCGTGTGG
GCCTGGTAATATCTTACCATTTTAAGCTATTTTAAGATTAGGGAAAAAAATTAAATAAAACTACTTTAAA
ATTACTTTCCTTAAAAAGCAACATATTTATTTAGTTTTTGTTTAACTGGCTCAAGATTGTAATATTTTAC
TTTTACATGTTTTTTTAAGTACCTAAATGTGTTCAAAAGTAAAGTATGTTATTGTTTTTTTTTTTTAATG
TTAGCTAAGCTTTAAATTGTAATATATTACTTTTAAAAGTGACTTTTTAAAAATGTAAATAAAAAAGTAA
CTATAAATGTGTAATGCATGTTATTTCTGTGGGTTTTTAATTTTCATCTCAACTGGGCTTACAATTTTAA
CATAATAAAAATCAAATCAAATCAAATCAGGCCCTTATTTGTCACATACACTCTTGTATACTGAAATAAA
CTAAATGTTGAGAAAAATTTAAATACACCAAAATAACGCATACCTTTTTTGTAATTACCTAAGTAAAACA
TTTAGTTCCTTTTTTAAGTGACTCAAGATTGTAATCTATTAATTGTAAAAGATAAAACTAGTGATCAATC
TGACGTGCTTCTATGCAGCCTGTGAGATTAATTGTGATGTTTAATTATTAAACAATTTAAATGGATCAAA
CATTTCACATGTGCTTATTGTGTCCAACAAAACCAGCAGAAGCACTTAAAAATATTGCATGACAACATGA
GTTTTTAATGTAAATTATATATACTTCCTAAACGAAGTTAATCATATTTCTAAAATAATAATGTCATTGA
AATATTTAAATAAATGATAAGCTTTAGTTGATTCAACATAAAATTGAAAGCAATAAGGACTTTTTTTTTT
TACAGCGGTGAAGCAAAAGCATGTAATAATCATATAATATAATAAATAAATAAATAAATAATGGCTCTTG
GTGCAAATATGAACACTTTAAATAAATATAGAATAAATATGATCAATAAGTCATAACGATGTGTTTTATG
TTGATTATAATTTAAACATGTTTCTAACGCAAGTTTTAAAAACTGTTTTAAAGTATTATTTTAAGTTATA
AGATCAATTTGACTCAACATTTTGTAGTGAAAATATGTTGTGTAAAATTAATATAATATACACTATAAAA
ATGCAGGGTTCCACACAATACATTAATGTTGTCCCAACACAAATCGATTAAGTTAACAAATATATGTGGA
TTGAACATAAAAAATTAAGTTGTCCCAATGAAATCTCAAGAATTGTGTTGTTTCAGCTCATTTTAAATAA
GTAGTTTTAACAAGTAAAAAATAACATATTTTTGAGTGTGTATATATATATATTACAAAATATAATAATA
TAAAATGTAAAAGATATAAACCATGCTACATATATTTAAGAGCTATTTTGCACATTACTTTTTTGCAAGC
CATTTTAGTGTTTTTTTTACAAATATATATTAGCTAAATATACAATATCTTAAATATACAATTAATCAGA
CATGCAATTAATGCATTTAACCTACATAAAAATACATGATCAACATATGTTTTATGCTGATTACAACTAA
ATCAAACGTAATGAAATTAATTTATAAAAGCGATTTAAATATGTCAATATTTTAAGTTAAAATCACTTGA
AACCTACTATAAATGAACTTAAATTAAAAAAATCTCCTTTAATTCCAATGCAACAGTGTTGTTTTTTCAG
CTGAGGACCCCCGGTGCAGATGGTTGGCCCCCGGCCCGCTATTCTAAGGAAGCCTTTCTTAATTTTAGGG
CGGCGCTGCATGCGCTCAGATCAGATTCACGGGTGGAGAGGGTTATTTTCTCTTTTTTATTTTTTCTTGC
CTGCTCATATTTGGGCCTGTGTGAACCCCAGGCTCCGCCTCGGCCCCCAGGAGCCGCTCTTATTTAAAGG
GGATCCTCGCCTTCAGTCTTCGTCCCAGTGGAAGCATCAGTCTTGTGATAACAACTTGGTGAGTCCTACA
GACCAGCGCTCGACTCTAGGCTTTAAATGCATTGATTTCTCTGGATTAGCTACCGGGAGAGTTTTAACTT
TGCTTATTAGTCTTGTGCTCGAACTGCTAGGTTTAAAGAGTGTTTTCTCTAATGCATGCATGAAGCGACA
GCTGAAAACCAGAAATAGAGCGTTTGTCCTCCTGTTAAACTCTAGCCTTTCTTTGGCATTTGTCAGTCCG
AGTCTTCAGCTGCCGGCAGGAGATTGGGTTTCAGTAACACTTGCTGAGCACAAACTACACGTGCTTTCTT
CAGATTTAATTCATTATTAATCATTCTAGATTTAAATGATGTTCTTACTCATTGCTGATTATTTTAGCCT
TGCGGAGCAGATTAAATGAGCACGTGTTTCATTAAGATTGATTTAAATATAATTAATATTTCACCACTGT
AGTTTTAAAATTGCCTTCTAAGTCATGGTTGATTTTTAATAGGTATCGGCTCTAATTAGATTACTATTTT
GGTTTTTAAATGTTATTTCTATTTCATTTGTAGGCTCGTTTTTAATGTGATTTTATTAGATTCTAGTTTT
AAAATCATCTCTTAGCCTTAATGAGCAGACTGAATGAACATGTTTCATTAAGATTAACTTCATTATAATG
AATTATTTAATCATTCTAGTGGGTTATAAATCAGCTCTATTTAAATTAATTGTCGTGTTTATTTCTATTT
AATTTTTGATTATTTTTTCAGGGTCGTTTTTATGTGATTTTTTCCCGTTTCTAATTTTAAACTAATTGTT
TGATTTTTATATGATTCGACTCTTTTTAAATGAATTGTTTTGCTTTTTTTATTGAGCATATATATATTAT
ACAATTTCAATCAACAATTGTTGTGCTTTTTAAATGTTGTTTCTATTTCATTTCTAGGGTCGATTTTATT
CGATTCTAGTTTTAAAATCGTGATTTTTAACTTCTAACCTTACTGAGCAGACTGAATGAACATGTTTCAT
CAAGATTAACTTCATTATAGTTAATTATTGAATCGTGCTAGTGGTTTATAAATCAGCTCTATTTAAATTA
ATCATCATCATTATTTCTATTTAATTTTTATTATTTCTTTAGGATTATTTTTATGTGATTTTTTTCACGT
TCTAGTTTTAAACTCAATGCTCATTACTGCTCACCCTTGCTGAGCAGTCTTTCGTTAAGATTAAATTAAT
TAATAACCATTCTAGTTTTAAAACAGTGTCTTAAGGCATAGCTGATATTTTACAAGTTTACTATTTAATA
TATCTCCTTTCTTTTTTTAGGGTCGATTTCATCTGATTTGATTAATTTTTATTATCTTCACTAAGCTTTT
TGTTCTAGGTTTTATTCTCAGTATTATTACTGTTATATTTGAACTGAATTTCTCCTCATAGTTTATTCAT
TTTATTTATTTATTTTTTGTTTATTCGCTATTTTGTATTTTAGTTTTTAATTAGAAATTTTATTAGAATC
GTTTTGAACTAGTTTTTATGCACTCTAACATTAATATTAAATCATAACTATTATTTTTATTATAATTTAT
TTGTGTTTATCTTTTTGTGTAGCTTTCATGTGTTTTTATTTTAGTTTTATTATGTTTGCATTGAATTTTT
TGGACTAGTTTATATAACGATATACAGAAAAGCCATGACAACAAATGTTTTTATAATACCTATTAAGTAT
AAGCTAATCAGATTTCCACTATTCTGTTCAAAGTTAACATTATTAGCCATTCTGATGGATCATTTGACAT
TTGTCATATGTCTTTATGAACACTGCTCTTTCAGATGCCACTTTTAAAGCTGTTTTTTACAGTAAATGAA
CGTTTATTATTATGACATTATTTCCTAAGGCCTCTAGAGTACAGCAGGATGTGGCGTGTGCATTACCGTG
TAATTATGCTGACTGTAAATGTGCATTTATAGACTGTCAGCATGTCTGACTGTGCGCTGTTGTGATTGGT
CCTGCACAGACCAAG
Features (pLannotate 1.2.2; 24 found; start..end, strand, type, name):
      2..22      +  protein_bind   attB1: mutant version of attB; core recombination site for the Gateway® BP reaction BP Clonase™
     35..514     +  CDS            PLCD1 (fragment): PLCD1_HUMAN - Experimental evidence at protein level: Swiss-Prot protein existence level 1. The production of the second messenger molecules diacylglycerol (DAG) and inositol 1,4,5-trisphosphate (IP3) is mediated by activated phosphatidylinositol-specific phospholipase C enzymes (PubMed:9188725). Essential for trophoblast and placental development (By similarity). Binds phosphatidylinositol 4,5-bisphosphate (PubMed:7890667, PubMed:9188725). From Homo sapiens (Human).
    539..943     +  CDS            PLCD1 (fragment): PLCD1_HUMAN - Experimental evidence at protein level: Swiss-Prot protein existence level 1. The production of the second messenger molecules diacylglycerol (DAG) and inositol 1,4,5-trisphosphate (IP3) is mediated by activated phosphatidylinositol-specific phospholipase C enzymes (PubMed:9188725). Essential for trophoblast and placental development (By similarity). Binds phosphatidylinositol 4,5-bisphosphate (PubMed:7890667, PubMed:9188725). From Homo sapiens (Human).
    951..971     -  protein_bind   attB2: mutant version of attB; core recombination site for the Gateway® BP reaction BP Clonase™
    974..1669    +  CDS            mKate2: monomeric far-red fluorescent protein (Shcherbo et al., 2009) mammalian codon-optimized
   1685..1768    +  CDS            large T antigen (fragment): large T antigen from SV40 (simian virus 40)
   1791..1872    +  polyA_signal   SV40 poly(A) signal: SV40 polyadenylation signal
   1873..1893    -  protein_bind   attB3: mutant version of attB; core recombination site for the Gateway® BP reaction BP Clonase™
   1897..1917    +  CDS            lacZα (fragment): LacZα fragment of β-galactosidase; lacZ fragment
   1933..2067    -  polyA_signal   SV40 poly(A) signal: SV40 polyadenylation signal
   2090..2173    -  CDS            large T antigen (fragment): large T antigen from SV40 (simian virus 40)
   2739..2779    -  misc_feature   MCS (fragment): pBluescript multiple cloning site
   2792..2810    -  promoter       T3 promoter: promoter for bacteriophage T3 RNA polymerase
   2855..2871    -  protein_bind   lac operator: The lac repressor binds to the lac operator to inhibit transcription in E. coli. This inhibition can be relieved by adding lactose or isopropyl-β-D-thiogalactopyranoside (IPTG). lac repressor encoded by lacI
   2879..2909    -  promoter       lac promoter: promoter for the E. coli lac operon
   2924..2945    -  protein_bind   CAP binding site: CAP binding activates transcription in the presence of cAMP. E. coli catabolite activator protein
   2958..3050    -  CDS            lacI (fragment): lac repressor; lacI; The lac repressor binds to the lac operator to inhibit transcription in E. coli. This inhibition can be relieved by adding lactose or isopropyl-β-D-thiogalactopyranoside (IPTG).
   3233..3821    -  rep_origin     ori: high-copy-number ColE1/pMB1/pBR322/pUC origin of replication
   3992..4852    -  CDS            AmpR: β-lactamase; bla; confers resistance to ampicillin, carbenicillin, and related antibiotics
   4853..4957    -  promoter       AmpR promoter: bla
   4983..5204    -  rep_origin     M13 ori (fragment) (sequence partly withheld): M13 bacteriophage origin of replication; arrow indicates direction of (+) strand synthesis
   5204..5491    +  CDS            tyr (fragment) (sequence partly withheld): TYRO_ORYLA - Also known as tyro. Experimental evidence at transcript level: Swiss-Prot protein existence level 2. This is a copper-containing oxidase that functions in the formation of pigments such as melanins and other polyphenolic compounds. From Oryzias latipes (Japanese rice fish) (Japanese killifish).
   6073..6093    +  protein_bind   attB4: mutant version of attB; core recombination site for the Gateway® BP reaction BP Clonase™
   6994..7010    -  promoter       copia promoter (fragment): strong promoter from the Drosophila transposable element copia (Sinclair et al., 1986)
