[The description below was written by a language model from this plasmid's Addgene catalogue record and pLannotate feature annotations shown in this document.]
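Description:
actc1b-2PH-PLCd-mKate2 is a zebrafish expression plasmid of about 10 kb, built by Gateway recombination into the destination vector pDEST-actc1b-ccdb-mKate2. It is maintained in E. coli on a high-copy ColE1/pUC-type origin with ampicillin selection through the bla gene. The backbone carries pBluescript-derived remnants (lac promoter/operator, T3 promoter, a partial MCS and a fragment of the M13 origin). Two sequence records, the depositor's and a sequencing-derived one, differ slightly in length and starting coordinate but show the same set and order of annotated features.

The payload lies between attB1 and attB2 and consists of two tandem fragments matching human PLCD1. According to the record these are two codon-optimised copies of the pleckstrin homology domain of phospholipase C delta 1. Immediately after attB2 comes the far-red monomeric fluorescent protein mKate2, giving a C-terminally tagged 2xPH-mKate2 fusion, followed by an SV40 polyadenylation signal and attB3. The roughly 4 kb region between attB4 and attB1 has no meaningful annotation (only a short spurious hit to a copia promoter). By position and construct name it would hold the muscle-specific actc1b promoter, although the feature tables do not label it. A short match to medaka tyrosinase upstream of attB4 and a second, inverted SV40 poly(A) downstream of attB3 flank the cassette. The record does not say what these represent, nor whether the backbone carries transposon arms for genomic integration.

Because the PLCδ1 PH domain binds PtdIns(4,5)P2, the fusion serves as a live fluorescent biosensor for this lipid in zebrafish muscle cells. It was deposited in connection with an in vivo cell biological screen studying T-tubule formation.
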