Addgene plasmid #109500: actc1b-2PH-PLCd-mKate2
Purpose: Muscle specific zebrafish expression of mKate2 fused to 2x the PH domain from Human phospholipase C delta 1 (PLCD1, codon optimised). Binds PtdIns(4,5)P2.
Depositing lab: Rob Parton. Depositing organization: University of Queensland, Institute for Molecular Bioscience. Publication: In vivo cell biological screening identifies an endocytic capture mechanism for T-tubule formation. Hall TE, Martel N, Ariotti N, Xiong Z, Lo HP, Ferguson C, Rae J, Lim YW, Parton RG. Nat Commun. 2020 Jul 24;11(1):3711. doi: 10.1038/s41467-020-17486-w. PubMed 32709891.
Backbone
  Vector backbone: pDEST-actc1b-ccdb-mKate2
  Vector type: Zebrafish plasmids
Growth in bacteria
  Bacterial resistance: Ampicillin, 100 μg/mL
  Growth temperature: 37°C
  Growth strain: DH5alpha
  Copy number: High Copy
Gene/Insert
  Gene/Insert name: actc1b-2PH-PLCd-mKate2
  Species: Synthetic
  Cloning method: Gateway Cloning
Terms and licenses: Academic/Nonprofit Terms; Industry Terms: Not Available to Industry
How to cite: actc1b-2PH-PLCd-mKate2 was a gift from Rob Parton (Addgene plasmid # 109500 ; http://n2t.net/addgene:109500 ; RRID:Addgene_109500)
